Addgene plasmid #199982: YP41
Purpose: Yeast/E coli shuttle vector expressing GFP from synthetic yeast promoter 41
Depositing lab: Farren Isaacs. Depositing organization: Yale University. Publication: Cross-kingdom expression of synthetic genetic elements promotes discovery of metabolites in the human microbiome. Patel JR, Oh J, Wang S, Crawford JM, Isaacs FJ. Cell. 2022 Apr 28;185(9):1487-1505.e14. doi: 10.1016/j.cell.2022.03.008. Epub 2022 Apr 1. PubMed 35366417.
Backbone
  Vector backbone: pRCVS6H
  Vector type: Yeast Expression
  Selectable markers: Hygromycin
Growth in bacteria
  Bacterial resistance: Ampicillin, 100 μg/mL
  Growth temperature: 37°C
  Growth strain: BL21
  Copy number: Low Copy
Gene/Insert
  Gene/Insert name: GFP
  Species: Synthetic
  Cloning method: Gibson Cloning
Terms and licenses: Academic/Nonprofit Terms; Industry Terms: Not Available to Industry
How to cite: YP41 was a gift from Farren Isaacs (Addgene plasmid # 199982 ; http://n2t.net/addgene:199982 ; RRID:Addgene_199982)
