[The description below was written by a language model from this plasmid's Addgene catalogue record and pLannotate feature annotations shown in this document.]
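Description:
YP41 is a yeast/E. coli shuttle vector of about 5.7 kb, built on the pRCVS6H backbone, that expresses a green fluorescent reporter from a synthetic yeast promoter designated number 41. In E. coli it replicates from a ColE1/pUC-type origin and is selected through the β-lactamase gene (AmpR) with its native promoter. The catalogue lists it as low copy, although the annotated origin is described as a high-copy type. In yeast, fragments of the CEN4 centromere and the ARS1 autonomously replicating sequence support stable maintenance as a centromeric, roughly single-copy episome. The hphMX6 cassette, ending in the Ashbya gossypii TEF terminator, confers hygromycin resistance, so selection relies on a drug rather than an auxotrophic marker.

The payload is a simple reporter unit assembled by Gibson cloning. The catalogue names the insert GFP, while automated annotation matches the open reading frame to mUkG, a constitutively fluorescent green protein derived from a Sarcophyton soft coral. The two labels therefore differ on the exact identity of the fluorophore. The coding sequence is followed by the S. cerevisiae CYC1 terminator. The synthetic promoter is not annotated as a feature. Only short matches to the ARG4 promoter and a T7 promoter are detected in the region upstream of the reporter, spanning the plasmid origin coordinate, which is presumably where the synthetic element lies, but its composition is not given.

The construct appears to be one member of a numbered series of synthetic promoter–reporter plasmids, in which fluorescence output is used to measure promoter strength in yeast. The associated work concerns synthetic genetic elements designed for expression across kingdoms.
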