Features (pLannotate 1.2.2; 13 found; start..end, strand, type, name):
     20..37      +  promoter       ARG4 promoter (fragment): S. cerevisiae ARG4
     80..748     +  CDS            mUkG: mUkG is a basic (constitutively fluorescent) green fluorescent protein published in 2008, derived from Sarcophyton sp.. It has moderate acid sensitivity.
    803..992     +  terminator     CYC1 terminator: S. cerevisiae CYC1; transcription terminator for CYC1
   1232..2807    +  gene           hphMX6: yeast selectable marker conferring hygromycin resistance
   2610..2807    +  terminator     TEF terminator: Ashbya gossypii TEF terminator
   2922..3510    -  rep_origin     ori: high-copy-number ColE1/pMB1/pBR322/pUC origin of replication
   3681..4541    -  CDS            AmpR: β-lactamase; bla; confers resistance to ampicillin, carbenicillin, and related antibiotics
   4542..4646    -  promoter       AmpR promoter: bla
   4673..4723    +  misc_feature   bom (fragment): basis of mobility region from pBR322
   4852..5021    -  misc_feature   CEN4 (fragment): S. cerevisiae CEN4 centromere
   5022..5448    +  rep_origin     ARS1 (fragment): S. cerevisiae autonomously replicating sequence ARS1
   5554..5572    +  promoter       T7 promoter: promoter for bacteriophage T7 RNA polymerase
   5576..5592    -  promoter       ARG4 promoter (fragment): S. cerevisiae ARG4
>Addgene plasmid #199982 | YP41 | addgene full sequence | sequence record 405076 | Addgene NGS Result
TCCTGCGTCTCGCGTTTTTGGGAGAATATTCGCAATTTTTTTAAGTAAGTAACTTAAAGAGGAGAAAGGT
ACCATGGTCAGTGTCATCAAAGAAGAAATGAAGATCAAGTTGCACATGGAAGGTAACGTTAATGGTCATG
CCTTTGTTATTGAAGGTGATGGTAAAGGTAAACCATACGATGGTACTCAAACTTTGAACTTGACTGTCAA
AGAAGGTGCTCCATTGCCATTCTCTTACGATATTTTGACTAACGCCTTCCAATACGGTAATAGAGCTTTT
ACTAAGTACCCAGCCGATATCCCAGATTACTTTAAGCAAACTTTTCCAGAAGGTTACTCCTGGGAAAGAA
CTATGTCTTACGAAGATAACGCTATCTGCAACGTCAGATCCGAAATTTCTATGGAAGGTGATTGCTTCAT
CTACAAGATCAGATTCGATGGTAAGAACTTTCCACCAAATGGTCCAGTCATGCAAAAAAAGACTTTGAAG
TGGGAACCATCCACCGAAATGATGTATGTTAGAGATGGTTTCTTGATGGGTGATGTCAATATGGCTTTGT
TGTTGGAAGGTGGTGGTCATCATAGATGTGATTTCAAGACTTCTTACAAGGCCAAGAAGGTTGTTCAATT
GCCAGATGCTCATAAGATCGATCACAGAATCGAAATCTTGTCCCACGATAGAGATTACTCCAAGGTTAAG
TTGTACGAAAACGCTGTTGCTAGAAACTCTTTGTTGCCATCTCAAGCTTCTAAGTAACATGTAATTAGTT
ATGTCACGCTTACATTCACGCCCTCCCCCCACATCCGCTCTAACCGAAAAGGAAGGAGTTAGACAACCTG
AAGTCTAGGTCCCTATTTATTTTTTTATAGTTATGTTAGTATTAAGAACGTTATTTATATTTCAAATTTT
TCTTTTTTTTCTGTACAGACGCGTGTACGCATGTAACATTATACTGAAAACCTTGCTTGAGAAGGTTTTG
GGACGCTCGAAGGCTTTGTGGAGGTCGACACGAGCGACTGAGTTCGGACGTCACGACCTGCCTGGATATC
GTGCACCGCTCGTGCACTGACGTCATGATCGACGAGTCGCACAGAGGCCTCTGACACTGACTCGACCTGA
CTAGCGTCGAGCAGTGACGACCTGCCCGGGCACAGCAACTGTGCCACTCGTCTGATCCGTCGTCCCATCG
GCTGAATCGATGCCTCGTCCCCGCCGGGTCACCCGGCCAGCGACATGGAGGCCCAGAATACCCTCCTTGA
CAGTCTTGACGTGCGCAGCTCAGGGGCATGATGTGACTGTCGCCCGTACATTTAGCCCATACATCCCCAT
GTATAATCATTTGCATCCATACATTTTGATGGCCGCACGGCGCGAAGCAAAAATTACGGCACCTCGCTGC
AGACCTGCGAGCAGGGAAACGCTCCCCTCACAGACGCGTTGAATTGTCCCCACGCCGCGCCCCTGTAGAG
AAATATAAAAGGTTAGGATTTGCCACTGAGGTTCTTCTTTCATATACTTCCTTTTAAAATCTTGCTAGGA
TACAGTTCTCACATCACATCCGAACATAAACAACCATGGGTAAAAAGCCTGAACTCACCGCGACGTCTGT
CGAGAAGTTTCTGATCGAAAAGTTCGACAGCGTCTCCGACCTGATGCAGCTCTCGGAGGGCGAAGAATCT
CGTGCTTTCAGCTTCGATGTAGGAGGGCGTGGATATGTCCTGCGGGTAAATAGCTGCGCCGATGGTTTCT
ACAAAGATCGTTATGTTTATCGGCACTTTGCATCGGCCGCGCTCCCGATTCCGGAAGTGCTTGACATTGG
GGAGTTCAGCGAGAGCCTGACCTATTGCATCTCCCGCCGTGCACAGGGTGTCACGTTGCAAGACCTGCCT
GAAACCGAACTGCCCGCTGTTCTGCAGCCGGTCGCGGAGGCCATGGATGCGATCGCTGCGGCCGATCTTA
GCCAGACGAGCGGGTTCGGCCCATTCGGACCGCAAGGAATCGGTCAATACACTACATGGCGTGATTTCAT
ATGCGCGATTGCTGATCCCCATGTGTATCACTGGCAAACTGTGATGGACGACACCGTCAGTGCGTCCGTC
GCGCAGGCTCTCGATGAGCTGATGCTTTGGGCCGAGGACTGCCCCGAAGTCCGGCACCTCGTGCACGCGG
ATTTCGGCTCCAACAATGTCCTGACGGACAATGGCCGCATAACAGCGGTCATTGACTGGAGCGAGGCGAT
GTTCGGGGATTCCCAATACGAGGTCGCCAACATCTTCTTCTGGAGGCCGTGGTTGGCTTGTATGGAGCAA
CAGACGCGCTACTTCGAGCGGAGGCATCCGGAGCTTGCAGGATCGCCGCGGCTCCGGGCGTATATGCTCC
GCATTGGTCTTGACCAACTCTATCAGAGCTTGGTTGACGGCAATTTCGATGATGCAGCTTGGGCGCAGGG
TCGATGCGACGCAATCGTCCGATCCGGAGCCGGGACTGTCGGGCGTACACAAATCGCCCGCAGAAGCGCG
GCCGTCTGGACCGATGGCTGTGTAGAAGTACTCGCCGATAGTGGAAACCGACGCCCCAGCACTCGTCCGA
GGGCAAAGGAATAATCAGTACTGACAATAAAAAGATTCTTGTTTTCAAGAACTTGTCATTTGTATAGTTT
TTTTATATTGTAGTTGTTCTATTTTAATCAAATGTTAGCGTGATTTATATTTTTTTTCGCCTCGACATCA
TCTGCCCAGATGCGAAGTTAAGTGCGCAGAAAGTAATATCATGCGTCAATCGTATGTGAATGCTGGTCGC
TATACTGCTATCGATGTGGCAGTGCGTCCAGCTCAGTCAGACTCAGTCCTGGTGTCGTCAGCCTGTGAGC
AAAAGGCCAGCAAAAGGCCAGGAACCGTAAAAAGGCCGCGTTGCTGGCGTTTTTCCATAGGCTCCGCCCC
CCTGACGAGCATCACAAAAATCGACGCTCAAGTCAGAGGTGGCGAAACCCGACAGGACTATAAAGATACC
AGGCGTTTCCCCCTGGAAGCTCCCTCGTGCGCTCTCCTGTTCCGACCCTGCCGCTTACCGGATACCTGTC
CGCCTTTCTCCCTTCGGGAAGCGTGGCGCTTTCTCATAGCTCACGCTGTAGGTATCTCAGTTCGGTGTAG
GTCGTTCGCTCCAAGCTGGGCTGTGTGCACGAACCCCCCGTTCAGCCCGACCGCTGCGCCTTATCCGGTA
ACTATCGTCTTGAGTCCAACCCGGTAAGACACGACTTATCGCCACTGGCAGCAGCCACTGGTAACAGGAT
TAGCAGAGCGAGGTATGTAGGCGGTGCTACAGAGTTCTTGAAGTGGTGGCCTAACTACGGCTACACTAGA
AGAACAGTATTTGGTATCTGCGCTCTGCTGAAGCCAGTTACCTTCGGAAAAAGAGTTGGTAGCTCTTGAT
CCGGCAAACAAACCACCGCTGGTAGCGGTGGTTTTTTTGTTTGCAAGCAGCAGATTACGCGCAGAAAAAA
AGGATCTCAAGAAGATCCTTTGATCTTTTCTACGGGGTCTGACGCTCAGTGGAACGAAAACTCACGTTAA
GGGATTTTGGTCATGAGATTATCAAAAAGGATCTTCACCTAGATCCTTTTAAATTAAAAATGAAGTTTTA
AATCAATCTAAAGTATATATGAGTAAACTTGGTCTGACAGTTACCAATGCTTAATCAGTGAGGCACCTAT
CTCAGCGATCTGTCTATTTCGTTCATCCATAGTTGCCTGACTCCCCGTCGTGTAGATAACTACGATACGG
GAGGGCTTACCATCTGGCCCCAGTGCTGCAATGATACCGCGAGACCCACGCTCACCGGCTCCAGATTTAT
CAGCAATAAACCAGCCAGCCGGAAGGGCCGAGCGCAGAAGTGGTCCTGCAACTTTATCCGCCTCCATCCA
GTCTATTAATTGTTGCCGGGAAGCTAGAGTAAGTAGTTCGCCAGTTAATAGTTTGCGCAACGTTGTTGCC
ATTGCTACAGGCATCGTGGTGTCACGCTCGTCGTTTGGTATGGCTTCATTCAGCTCCGGTTCCCAACGAT
CAAGGCGAGTTACATGATCCCCCATGTTGTGCAAAAAAGCGGTTAGCTCCTTCGGTCCTCCGATCGTTGT
CAGAAGTAAGTTGGCCGCAGTGTTATCACTCATGGTTATGGCAGCACTGCATAATTCTCTTACTGTCATG
CCATCCGTAAGATGCTTTTCTGTGACTGGTGAGTACTCAACCAAGTCATTCTGAGAATAGTGTATGCGGC
GACCGAGTTGCTCTTGCCCGGCGTCAATACGGGATAATACCGCGCCACATAGCAGAACTTTAAAAGTGCT
CATCATTGGAAAACGTTCTTCGGGGCGAAAACTCTCAAGGATCTTACCGCTGTTGAGATCCAGTTCGATG
TAACCCACTCGTGCACCCAACTGATCTTCAGCATCTTTTACTTTCACCAGCGTTTCTGGGTGAGCAAAAA
CAGGAAGGCAAAATGCCGCAAAAAAGGGAATAAGGGCGACACGGAAATGTTGAATACTCATACTCTTCCT
TTTTCAATATTATTGAAGCATTTATCAGGGTTATTGTCTCATGAGCGGATACATATTTGAATGTATTTAG
AAAAATAAACAAATAGGGGTTCCGCGCACATTTCCCCGAAAAGTGCCACCTGATGCGGTGTGAAATACCG
CACAGATGCGTACGGAGAAAATACCGCATCAGGGTCAGTCACAGTGGAGCCTAGCACTCACTCAGCGTGA
CGGCTCAGAGCAGAATTCACGAGCCAGAAATAGTAACTTTTGCCTAAATCACAAATTGCAAAATTTAATT
GCTTGCAAAAGGTCACATGCTTATAATCAACTTTTTTAAAAATTTAAAATACTTTTTTATTTTTTATTTT
TAAACATAAATGAAATAATTTATTTATTGTTTATGATTACCGAAACATAAAACCTGCTCAAGAAAAAGAA
ACTGTTTTGTCCTTGGAAAAAAAGCACTACCTAGGAGCGGCCAAAATGCCGGCTTACATTTTATGTTAGC
TGGTGGACTGACGCCAGAAAATGTTGGTGATGCGCTTAGATTAAATGGCGTTATTGGTGTTGATGTAAGC
GGAGGTGTGGAGACAAATGGTGTAAAAGACTCTAACAAAATAGCAAATTTCGTCAAAAATGCTAAGAAAT
AGGTTATTACTGAGTAGTATTTATTTAAGTATTGTTTGTGCACTTGCCTGCAAGCCTTTTGAAAAGCAAG
CATAAAAGATCTAAACATAAAATCTGTAAAATAACAAGATGTAAAGATAATGCTAAATCATTTGGCTTTT
TGATTGATTGTACAGGAAAATATACATCGCAGGGGGTTGACTTTTACCATTTCACCGCAATGGAATTAAA
CTTGTTGAAGAGAATGTTCACAGGCGCATACGCTACAATGACCCGATTCTTGCTAGCCGAATTCCAGTCA
GGCTGCTAGCACCAGAGCTACGTGACCGCAGGACTAGCTCCAGCTGAGCGACACGCGAACAGGTGTAGAG
TCAGTCGTGCTGCAAGGTCGCACTAATACGACTCACTATAGGGGTTTTTTTTTTTTTTTCACCGCGCCGC
TCAACGGCGGGGGCGGTGACAGAGGGGCTAGCATGTGAACTGAAATTTGACTTTTTTTGTTTTTTATTTT
TATTTCACTATAAAAGGGCCTTGGTCTGAAAC
