>Addgene plasmid #199982 | YP41 | depositor partial sequence | sequence record 387816 | Promoter Sequence
GTTTTTTTTTTTTTTTCACCGCGCCGCTCAACGGCGGGGGCGGTGACAGAGGGGCTAGCATGTGAACTGA
AATTTGACTTTTTTTGTTTTTTATTTTTATTTCACTATAAAAGGGCCTTGGTCTGAAACTCCTGCGTCTC
GCGTTTTTGGGAGAATATTCGCAATTTTTTTAAGTAAGTAA
